Addgene plasmid #241099: pDMJ2-SARS-CoV-2-Spike (BA.5-2a)
Purpose: Expresses SARS-CoV-2 spike (BA.5-2a) protein for creating pseudotyped virus
Depositing lab: Jeremy Luban. Depositing organization: University of Massachusetts, Worcester. Publication: Computationally designed proteins mimic antibody immune evasion in viral evolution. Youssef N, Gurev S, Ghantous F, Brock KP, Jaimes JA, Thadani NN, Dauphin A, Sherman AC, Yurkovetskiy L, Soto D, Estanboulieh R, Kotzen B, Notin P, Kollasch AW, Cohen AA, Dross SE, Erasmus J, Fuller DH, Bjorkman PJ, Lemieux JE, Luban J, Seaman MS, Marks DS. Immunity. 2025 May 6:S1074-7613(25)00178-5. doi: 10.1016/j.immuni.2025.04.015. PubMed 40345199.
Backbone
  Vector backbone: pDMJ2
  Vector type: Mammalian Expression
Growth in bacteria
  Bacterial resistance: Ampicillin, 100 μg/mL
  Growth temperature: 37°C
  Growth strain: DH5alpha
  Copy number: High Copy
Gene/Insert
  Gene/Insert name: Spike (BA.5-2a)
  Species: SARS-CoV-2
  Mutation: T19I,L24S,P25del,P26del,A27del,H69del,V70del,G142D,V213G,G339D,R346T,S371F,S373P,S375F,T376A,D405N,R408S,K417N,N440K,L452R,S477N,T478K,E484A,F486V,S494R,Q498R,N501Y,Y505H,D614G,H655Y,N679K,P681H,N764K,D796Y,Q954H,N969K
  Entrez Gene: S (a.k.a. GU280_gp02, spike glycoprotein)
  Cloning method: Gene Synthesis
Terms and licenses: Academic/Nonprofit Terms; Industry Terms: Not Available to Industry
How to cite: pDMJ2-SARS-CoV-2-Spike (BA.5-2a) was a gift from Jeremy Luban (Addgene plasmid # 241099 ; http://n2t.net/addgene:241099 ; RRID:Addgene_241099)
