[The description below was written by a language model from this plasmid's Addgene catalogue record and pLannotate feature annotations shown in this document.]
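Description:
pDMJ2-SARS-CoV-2-Spike (BA.5-2a) is a 7,377-nt mammalian expression plasmid built on the pDMJ2 backbone that encodes a variant SARS-CoV-2 spike glycoprotein for producing pseudotyped virus particles. It is propagated in E. coli as a high-copy plasmid through a ColE1/pUC-type origin of replication and selected with ampicillin via a β-lactamase gene driven by its own bla promoter. A small fragment of the pBR322 basis-of-mobility region is also annotated in the backbone. No mammalian selection marker, reporter or epitope tag appears in the feature table.

The spike open reading frame, made by gene synthesis and annotated at about 3.75 kb, sits downstream of a composite regulatory region: the human cytomegalovirus immediate-early enhancer and promoter, followed by a fragment of the HTLV-1 5' LTR and a fragment of modified CMV intron A. Leader elements of this kind are commonly included to boost transcript processing and translation. Transcripts are terminated by the bovine growth hormone polyadenylation signal. The "BA.5-2a" insert carries a large set of changes relative to the reference spike, including N-terminal domain deletions (residues 25–27 and 69–70), many receptor-binding domain substitutions such as R346T, K417N, L452R, E484A, F486V, S494R, Q498R and N501Y, plus D614G, P681H and several S2 substitutions.

According to the record, the plasmid supplies spike as the envelope protein for pseudovirus production; the associated publication concerns computationally designed proteins that mimic antibody immune evasion in viral evolution. The packaging and reporter components needed to make particles are not part of this construct.
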