Features (pLannotate 1.2.2; 10 found; start..end, strand, type, name):
      1..3750    +  CDS            S: SPIKE_SARS2 - Experimental evidence at protein level: Swiss-Prot protein existence level 1. [Spike glycoprotein]: May down-regulate host tetherin (BST2) by lysosomal degradation, thereby counteracting its antiviral activity. From Severe acute respiratory syndrome coronavirus 2 (2019-nCoV) (SARS-CoV-2).
   3773..3997    +  polyA_signal   bGH poly(A) signal: bovine growth hormone polyadenylation signal
   4412..5000    -  rep_origin     ori: high-copy-number ColE1/pMB1/pBR322/pUC origin of replication
   5171..6031    -  CDS            AmpR: β-lactamase; bla; confers resistance to ampicillin, carbenicillin, and related antibiotics
   6032..6136    -  promoter       AmpR promoter: bla
   6176..6233    +  misc_feature   bom (fragment): basis of mobility region from pBR322
   6319..6698    +  enhancer       CMV enhancer: human cytomegalovirus immediate early enhancer
   6699..6902    +  promoter       CMV promoter: human cytomegalovirus (CMV) immediate early promoter
   6991..7218    +  LTR            5' LTR (truncated) (fragment): truncated 5' long terminal repeat (LTR) from human T-cell leukemia virus (HTLV) type 1
   7222..7332    +  intron         CMV intron (fragment): modified intron A from human cytomegalovirus
>Addgene plasmid #241099 | pDMJ2-SARS-CoV-2-Spike (BA.5-2a) | addgene full sequence | sequence record 486224 | Addgene NGS Result
ATGTTCGTGTTTCTGGTTCTTCTTCCCCTGGTGTCTAGTCAGTGCGTCAACTTGATCACGCGAACACAGA
GCTACACCAATTCCTTTACACGAGGCGTCTACTATCCCGACAAGGTGTTCCGAAGCAGTGTTTTGCACTC
CACGCAGGACCTTTTCTTGCCCTTCTTCTCAAATGTGACTTGGTTTCATGCAATATCCGGGACTAATGGC
ACTAAGAGATTCGACAATCCCGTGTTGCCTTTTAACGACGGCGTGTATTTTGCCAGTACAGAAAAGAGCA
ATATTATCCGGGGATGGATCTTCGGCACGACTCTGGATAGTAAAACACAATCCCTGCTGATCGTGAATAA
TGCGACAAACGTCGTCATAAAAGTCTGCGAGTTCCAGTTCTGCAACGACCCTTTCCTCGACGTGTATTAC
CATAAGAACAATAAATCTTGGATGGAAAGTGAGTTTCGCGTGTACTCCAGTGCAAATAACTGTACTTTTG
AGTACGTAAGCCAGCCTTTCCTGATGGACCTCGAAGGGAAACAGGGGAACTTTAAGAACCTGCGCGAATT
CGTGTTCAAGAACATCGACGGTTATTTTAAAATATACAGCAAGCACACCCCTATTAACCTGGGCAGAGAT
TTGCCACAAGGTTTTAGCGCCCTGGAACCCCTCGTGGACCTTCCTATCGGCATCAACATCACGCGCTTCC
AAACTCTGCTCGCACTGCATCGGTCTTATCTGACCCCTGGAGATTCATCCTCAGGATGGACCGCGGGTGC
TGCTGCATATTATGTGGGATATCTGCAGCCTAGGACCTTCCTGCTCAAATACAACGAGAACGGCACCATC
ACTGACGCTGTTGATTGCGCGCTGGACCCATTGTCTGAAACCAAATGCACACTGAAAAGCTTCACAGTCG
AGAAGGGCATTTACCAGACGAGCAACTTCAGAGTTCAGCCCACAGAGAGCATCGTTCGCTTCCCCAACAT
TACCAATTTGTGCCCATTCGACGAGGTCTTTAACGCAACTACCTTTGCCAGTGTTTACGCCTGGAACAGG
AAACGGATATCCAATTGCGTGGCCGATTACAGCGTACTGTACAATTTCGCTCCCTTTTTCGCCTTTAAAT
GCTACGGTGTCTCCCCTACGAAGCTGAATGATCTGTGCTTTACTAATGTCTATGCGGACAGCTTCGTTAT
TAGAGGTAACGAGGTCAGCCAAATCGCCCCAGGGCAGACTGGAAACATAGCCGACTACAATTACAAACTG
CCAGATGATTTCACCGGCTGCGTCATCGCCTGGAACTCCAATAAGCTCGATAGTAAAGTGGGCGGCAATT
ACAACTATCGGTATAGGCTGTTTCGAAAGAGCAACCTGAAACCTTTTGAGCGGGACATTTCAACAGAGAT
CTACCAGGCCGGAAACAAGCCCTGCAACGGGGTCGCCGGGGTGAATTGTTACTTCCCGCTGCAACGGTAT
GGATTTCGGCCGACTTACGGCGTTGGCCACCAGCCATATCGGGTGGTGGTGCTGTCATTTGAGCTGCTTC
ATGCGCCTGCTACAGTATGTGGGCCTAAAAAGTCTACCAATCTGGTGAAAAATAAGTGCGTGAACTTCAA
CTTCAATGGCCTCACCGGGACAGGCGTGTTGACAGAATCCAATAAGAAATTCCTGCCATTCCAGCAGTTC
GGCAGGGATATCGCAGACACGACCGATGCGGTGCGAGATCCCCAGACATTGGAGATTCTGGACATTACTC
CTTGTTCTTTTGGAGGAGTGAGTGTTATTACTCCCGGCACAAATACCTCAAATCAAGTCGCTGTGCTGTA
TCAAGGTGTAAACTGTACCGAGGTCCCCGTGGCTATTCACGCCGACCAGCTGACCCCAACATGGCGGGTA
TACAGCACCGGTTCTAATGTATTCCAGACCAGAGCCGGCTGCCTCATTGGAGCCGAGTACGTGAACAACT
CTTATGAATGTGATATACCGATTGGAGCAGGTATCTGCGCCTCTTATCAGACCCAGACAAAGAGCCACAG
AAGGGCTAGGAGCGTGGCCTCCCAGTCCATAATCGCCTATACAATGTCACTGGGGGCTGAAAATTCAGTG
GCATACAGTAACAACTCTATCGCTATCCCCACAAATTTTACCATCTCTGTGACTACAGAGATCCTGCCAG
TGTCTATGACTAAAACCTCCGTGGACTGTACCATGTACATCTGTGGTGATAGCACCGAATGTTCCAACCT
GCTCCTGCAGTACGGCAGCTTCTGCACACAGCTGAAGAGGGCACTGACAGGAATCGCCGTCGAACAGGAT
AAGAACACTCAGGAGGTGTTTGCGCAGGTTAAGCAGATTTACAAGACGCCACCAATCAAGTACTTCGGTG
GGTTCAATTTCTCTCAAATTCTGCCTGATCCTTCTAAGCCATCTAAGCGGAGCTTTATAGAGGATTTGCT
CTTTAATAAGGTGACCCTCGCCGATGCTGGATTTATTAAGCAGTATGGCGACTGTTTGGGAGACATTGCT
GCTCGCGATCTGATATGTGCCCAGAAATTCAACGGGCTGACCGTACTCCCACCGCTGCTCACTGATGAGA
TGATCGCACAATATACCAGCGCCCTGCTGGCCGGCACTATTACATCCGGCTGGACGTTCGGAGCAGGAGC
CGCACTGCAAATACCTTTTGCCATGCAGATGGCATATCGCTTCAATGGGATCGGGGTGACCCAGAACGTC
CTGTACGAAAACCAGAAACTTATCGCTAACCAGTTCAATTCCGCCATTGGTAAAATCCAGGACAGCTTGA
GTTCCACAGCCAGCGCCCTCGGGAAATTGCAAGATGTAGTCAATCACAATGCACAAGCCCTGAATACTCT
CGTCAAGCAACTGTCATCCAAGTTCGGTGCTATATCCTCCGTGCTGAATGATATCCTTAGTAGATTGGAT
AAGGTGGAGGCAGAAGTCCAGATCGACCGGCTTATTACTGGAAGGCTGCAGAGTCTGCAGACGTACGTCA
CGCAGCAGCTTATCAGAGCCGCCGAGATTAGAGCATCTGCGAATCTGGCTGCTACAAAGATGAGTGAATG
CGTGCTCGGGCAATCAAAGCGGGTCGACTTTTGTGGGAAGGGGTACCACCTCATGAGCTTCCCCCAATCC
GCCCCACATGGCGTTGTGTTCCTGCATGTTACTTACGTTCCCGCTCAAGAGAAGAACTTTACTACCGCTC
CGGCGATCTGCCACGACGGTAAGGCACACTTTCCACGCGAAGGCGTCTTTGTTAGCAATGGAACACACTG
GTTTGTTACCCAGAGGAACTTTTATGAGCCCCAGATAATCACAACCGACAACACATTCGTATCTGGGAAC
TGTGACGTAGTTATTGGGATCGTGAACAACACCGTGTACGATCCTCTCCAACCGGAACTTGACTCTTTCA
AGGAGGAACTGGATAAGTACTTTAAGAATCACACCTCACCCGATGTTGACCTCGGCGACATTTCAGGAAT
TAATGCTAGCGTGGTGAACATCCAGAAAGAGATTGATAGACTTAACGAAGTGGCCAAGAACCTCAACGAA
TCACTTATTGACCTGCAGGAGCTGGGAAAATATGAGCAGTACATTAAATGGCCTTGGTACATTTGGCTGG
GCTTTATAGCAGGCCTGATCGCTATCGTCATGGTGACCATCATGCTTTGTTGTATGACTAGCTGCTGCAG
CTGCCTCAAGGGCTGTTGTAGCTGCGGCTCTTGCTGTAAATAATGATGAGGATCCAGATCTGCTGTGCCT
TCTAGTTGCCAGCCATCTGTTGTTTGCCCCTCCCCCGTGCCTTCCTTGACCCTGGAAGGTGCCACTCCCA
CTGTCCTTTCCTAATAAAATGAGGAAATTGCATCGCATTGTCTGAGTAGGTGTCATTCTATTCTGGGGGG
TGGGGTGGGGCAGGACAGCAAGGGGGAGGATTGGGAAGACAATAGCAGGCATGCTGGGGATGCGGTGGGC
TCTATGGGTACCCAGGTGCTGAAGAATTGACCCGGTTCCTCCTGGGCCAGAAAGAAGCAGGCACATCCCC
TTCTCTGTGACACACCCTGTCCACGCCCCTGGTTCTTAGTTCCAGCCCCACTCATAGGACACTCATAGCT
CAGGAGGGCTCCGCCTTCAATCCCACCCGCTAAAGTACTTGGAGCGGTCTCTCCCTCCCTCATCAGCCCA
CCAAACCAAACCTAGCCTCCAAGAGTGGGAAGAAATTAAAGCAAGATAGGCTATTAAGTGCAGAGGGAGA
GAAAATGCCTCCAACATGTGAGGAAGTAATGAGAGAAATCATAGAATTTTAAGGCCATGATTTAAGGCCA
ATCGGAAAGAACATGTGAGCAAAAGGCCAGCAAAAGGCCAGGAACCGTAAAAAGGCCGCGTTGCTGGCGT
TTTTCCATAGGCTCCGCCCCCCTGACGAGCATCACAAAAATCGACGCTCAAGTCAGAGGTGGCGAAACCC
GACAGGACTATAAAGATACCAGGCGTTTCCCCCTGGAAGCTCCCTCGTGCGCTCTCCTGTTCCGACCCTG
CCGCTTACCGGATACCTGTCCGCCTTTCTCCCTTCGGGAAGCGTGGCGCTTTCTCATAGCTCACGCTGTA
GGTATCTCAGTTCGGTGTAGGTCGTTCGCTCCAAGCTGGGCTGTGTGCACGAACCCCCCGTTCAGCCCGA
CCGCTGCGCCTTATCCGGTAACTATCGTCTTGAGTCCAACCCGGTAAGACACGACTTATCGCCACTGGCA
GCAGCCACTGGTAACAGGATTAGCAGAGCGAGGTATGTAGGCGGTGCTACAGAGTTCTTGAAGTGGTGGC
CTAACTACGGCTACACTAGAAGAACAGTATTTGGTATCTGCGCTCTGCTGAAGCCAGTTACCTTCGGAAA
AAGAGTTGGTAGCTCTTGATCCGGCAAACAAACCACCGCTGGTAGCGGTGGTTTTTTTGTTTGCAAGCAG
CAGATTACGCGCAGAAAAAAAGGATCTCAAGAAGATCCTTTGATCTTTTCTACGGGGTCTGACGCTCAGT
GGAACGAAAACTCACGTTAAGGGATTTTGGTCATGAGATTATCAAAAAGGATCTTCACCTAGATCCTTTT
AAATTAAAAATGAAGTTTTAAATCAATCTAAAGTATATATGAGTAAACTTGGTCTGACAGTTACCAATGC
TTAATCAGTGAGGCACCTATCTCAGCGATCTGTCTATTTCGTTCATCCATAGTTGCCTGACTCCCCGTCG
TGTAGATAACTACGATACGGGAGGGCTTACCATCTGGCCCCAGTGCTGCAATGATACCGCGAGACCCACG
CTCACCGGCTCCAGATTTATCAGCAATAAACCAGCCAGCCGGAAGGGCCGAGCGCAGAAGTGGTCCTGCA
ACTTTATCCGCCTCCATCCAGTCTATTAATTGTTGCCGGGAAGCTAGAGTAAGTAGTTCGCCAGTTAATA
GTTTGCGCAACGTTGTTGCCATTGCTACAGGCATCGTGGTGTCACGCTCGTCGTTTGGTATGGCTTCATT
CAGCTCCGGTTCCCAACGATCAAGGCGAGTTACATGATCCCCCATGTTGTGCAAAAAAGCGGTTAGCTCC
TTCGGTCCTCCGATCGTTGTCAGAAGTAAGTTGGCCGCAGTGTTATCACTCATGGTTATGGCAGCACTGC
ATAATTCTCTTACTGTCATGCCATCCGTAAGATGCTTTTCTGTGACTGGTGAGTACTCAACCAAGTCATT
CTGAGAATAGTGTATGCGGCGACCGAGTTGCTCTTGCCCGGCGTCAATACGGGATAATACCGCGCCACAT
AGCAGAACTTTAAAAGTGCTCATCATTGGAAAACGTTCTTCGGGGCGAAAACTCTCAAGGATCTTACCGC
TGTTGAGATCCAGTTCGATGTAACCCACTCGTGCACCCAACTGATCTTCAGCATCTTTTACTTTCACCAG
CGTTTCTGGGTGAGCAAAAACAGGAAGGCAAAATGCCGCAAAAAAGGGAATAAGGGCGACACGGAAATGT
TGAATACTCATACTCTTCCTTTTTCAATATTATTGAAGCATTTATCAGGGTTATTGTCTCATGAGCGGAT
ACATATTTGAATGTATTTAGAAAAATAAACAAATAGGGGTTCCGCGCACATTTCCCCGAAAAGTGCCACC
TGACGTCCCAATGATTGCACCATATGCGGTGTGAAATACCGCACAGATGCGTAAGGAGAAAATACCGCAT
CAGATTGGCTATTGGCCATTGCATACGTTGTATCCATATCATAATATGTACATTTATATTGGCTCATGTC
CAACATTACCGCCATGTTGACATTGATTATTGACTAGTTATTAATAGTAATCAATTACGGGGTCATTAGT
TCATAGCCCATATATGGAGTTCCGCGTTACATAACTTACGGTAAATGGCCCGCCTGGCTGACCGCCCAAC
GACCCCCGCCCATTGACGTCAATAATGACGTATGTTCCCATAGTAACGCCAATAGGGACTTTCCATTGAC
GTCAATGGGTGGAGTATTTACGGTAAACTGCCCACTTGGCAGTACATCAAGTGTATCATATGCCAAGTAC
GCCCCCTATTGACGTCAATGACGGTAAATGGCCCGCCTGGCATTATGCCCAGTACATGACCTTATGGGAC
TTTCCTACTTGGCAGTACATCTACGTATTAGTCATCGCTATTACCATGGTGATGCGGTTTTGGCAGTACA
TCAATGGGCGTGGATAGCGGTTTGACTCACGGGGATTTCCAAGTCTCCACCCCATTGACGTCAATGGGAG
TTTGTTTTGGCACCAAAATCAACGGGACTTTCCAAAATGTCGTAACAACTCCGCCCCATTGACGCAAATG
GGCGGTAGGCGTGTACGGTGGGAGGTCTATATAAGCAGAGCTCGTTTAGTGAACCGTCAGATCGCCTGGA
GACGCCATCCACGCTGTTTTGACCTCCATAGAAGACACCGGGACCGATCCAGCCTCCATCGGCTCGCATC
TCTCCTTCACGCGCCCGCCGCCCTACCTGAGGCCGCCATCCACGCCGGTTGAGTCGCGTTCTGCCGCCTC
CCGCCTGTGGTGCCTCCTGAACTGCGTCCGCCGTCTAGGTAAGTTTAAAGCTCAGGTCGAGACCGGGCCT
TTGTCCGGCGCTCCCTTGGAGCCTACCTAGACTCAGCCGGCTCTCCACGCTTTGCCTGACCCTGCTTGCT
CAACTCTAGTTAACGGTGGAGGGCAGTGTAGTCTGAGCAGTACTCGTTGCTGCCGCGCGCGCCACCAGAC
ATAATAGCTGACAGACTAACAGACTGTTCCTTTCCATGGGTCTTTTCTGCAGTCACCGTCGTCGACACGT
GTGATCAGATATCGCGGCCGCTCTAGA
